>Addgene plasmid #130128 | pRDAX-018 FLAG Venus210[1] IRES Venus210[2] | addgene full sequence | sequence record 348590 | Addgene NGS Result
CGCCAGCAACGCGGCCTTTTTACGGTTCCTGGCCTTTTGCTGGCCTTTTGCTCACATGTTCTTTCCTGCG
TTATCCCCTGATTCTGTGGATAACCGTATTACCGCCATGCATTAGTTATTAATAGTAATCAATTACGGGG
TCATTAGTTCATAGCCCATATATGGAGTTCCGCGTTACATAACTTACGGTAAATGGCCCGCCTGGCTGAC
CGCCCAACGACCCCCGCCCATTGACGTCAATAATGACGTATGTTCCCATAGTAACGCCAATAGGGACTTT
CCATTGACGTCAATGGGTGGAGTATTTACGGTAAACTGCCCACTTGGCAGTACATCAAGTGTATCATATG
CCAAGTACGCCCCCTATTGACGTCAATGACGGTAAATGGCCCGCCTGGCATTATGCCCAGTACATGACCT
TATGGGACTTTCCTACTTGGCAGTACATCTACGTATTAGTCATCGCTATTACCATGGTGATGCGGTTTTG
GCAGTACATCAATGGGCGTGGATAGCGGTTTGACTCACGGGGATTTCCAAGTCTCCACCCCATTGACGTC
AATGGGAGTTTGTTTTGGCACCAAAATCAACGGGACTTTCCAAAATGTCGTAACAACTCCGCCCCATTGA
CGCAAATGGGCGGTAGGCGTGTACGGTGGGAGGTCTATATAAGCAGAGCTGGTTTAGTGAACCGTCAGAT
CCGCTAGCGCTACCGGACTCAGATCTCGAGCTCAAGCTTCGAATTCGCCACCATGGACTACAAAGACGAT
GACGATAAAGGAAGTGTGTCAAAGGGAGAAGAGTTGTTTACCGGTGTTGTTCCCATACTGGTGGAACTGG
ATGGTGACGTCAATGGACACAAGTTTAGCGTTTCTGGCGAAGGAGAAGGCGATGCTACCTATGGCAAACT
GACCCTCAAACTGATCTGTACGACTGGAAAGTTGCCTGTACCTTGGCCAACACTGGTCACAACCTTGGGC
TATGGGCTGCAATGCTTTGCCCGTTATCCTGATCACATGAAGCAACATGACTTCTTTAAGTCTGCTATGC
CAGAGGGATATGTGCAGGAACGGACTATCTTCTTCAAGGACGACGGCAACTACAAGACGAGAGCTGAGGT
GAAATTTGAGGGTGACACACTGGTGAATCGCATAGAGCTGAAAGGCATCGACTTCAAAGAAGATGGGAAT
ATTCTCGGGCATAAACTCGAGTACAACTACAATTCCCACAACGTGTACATCACTGCCGATAAGCAGAAGA
ATGGGATTAAGGCGAACTTCAAGATCCGACACAACATCGAGGATGGTGGGGTCCAGCTTGCCGACCATTA
TCAGCAGAACACACCCATTGGGGATGGACCAGTCCTGTTGCCGGATAACCACTACCTCAGTTACCAGAGC
AAACTGTCCAAATAAGAATTCAGATCCGCCCCTCTCCCTCCCCCCCCCCTAACGTTACTGGCCGAAGCCG
CTTGGAATAAGGCCGGTGTGCGTTTGTCTATATGTTATTTTCCACCATATTGCCGTCTTTTGGCAATGTG
AGGGCCCGGAAACCTGGCCCTGTCTTCTTGACGAGCATTCCTAGGGGTCTTTCCCCTCTCGCCAAAGGAA
TGCAAGGTCTGTTGAATGTCGTGAAGGAAGCAGTTCCTCTGGTAGCTTCTTGAAGACAAACAACGTCTGT
AGCGACCCTTTGCAGGCAGCGGAACCCCCCACCTGGCGACAGGTGCCTCTGCGGCCAAAAGCCACGTGTA
TAAGATACACCTGCAAAGGCGGCACAACCCCAGTGCCACGTTGTGAGTTGGATAGTTGTGGAAAGAGTCA
AATGGCTCTCCTCAAGCGTATTCAACAAGGGGCTGAAGGATGCCCAGAAGGTACCCCATTGTATGGGATC
TGATCTGGGGCCTCGGTACACATGCTTTACATGTGTTTAGTCGAGGTTAAAAAAACGTCTAGGCCCCCCG
AACCACGGGGACGTGGTTTTCCTTTGAAAAACACGATGATAATATGGCCACAACCATGGATCCCAATGAG
AAGAGGGACCATATGGTACTGCTCGAATTCGTGACTGCAGCAGGCATTACCCTTGGGATGGATGAACTTT
ATAAGACTGGTGATTACAAGGATGACGATGACAAGTAAGCGGCCGCGACTCTAGATCATAATCAGCCATA
CCACATTTGTAGAGGTTTTACTTGCTTTAAAAAACCTCCCACACCTCCCCCTGAACCTGAAACATAAAAT
GAATGCAATTGTTGTTGTTAACTTGTTTATTGCAGCTTATAATGGTTACAAATAAAGCAATAGCATCACA
AATTTCACAAATAAAGCATTTTTTTCACTGCATTCTAGTTGTGGTTTGTCCAAACTCATCAATGTATCTT
AAGGCGTAAATTGTAAGCGTTAATATTTTGTTAAAATTCGCGTTAAATTTTTGTTAAATCAGCTCATTTT
TTAACCAATAGGCCGAAATCGGCAAAATCCCTTATAAATCAAAAGAATAGACCGAGATAGGGT
[37 nt withheld, positions 2514-2550]
AAAGAACGTGGACTCCAACGTCAAAGG
[49 nt withheld, positions 2578-2626]
T
[91 nt withheld, positions 2628-2718]
G
[124 nt withheld, positions 2720-2843]
CAGGTGGCACTTTTCGGGGAAATGTGCGCGGAACCCCTATTTGTTTATTTTTCTAAATACATTCAAATAT
GTATCCGCTCATGAGACAATAACCCTGATAAATGCTTCAATAATATTGAAAAAGGAAGAGTCCTGAGGCG
GAAAGAACCAGCTGTGGAATGTGTGTCAGTTAGGGTGTGGAAAGTCCCCAGGCTCCCCAGCAGGCAGAAG
TATGCAAAGCATGCATCTCAATTAGTCAGCAACCAGGTGTGGAAAGTCCCCAGGCTCCCCAGCAGGCAGA
AGTATGCAAAGCATGCATCTCAATTAGTCAGCAACCATAGTCCCGCCCCTAACTCCGCCCATCCCGCCCC
TAACTCCGCCCAGTTCCGCCCATTCTCCGCCCCATGGCTGACTAATTTTTTTTATTTATGCAGAGGCCGA
GGCCGCCTCGGCCTCTGAGCTATTCCAGAAGTAGTGAGGAGGCTTTTTTGGAGGCCTAGGCTTTTGCAAA
GATCGATCAAGAGACAGGATGAGGATCGTTTCGCATGATTGAACAAGATGGATTGCACGCAGGTTCTCCG
GCCGCTTGGGTGGAGAGGCTATTCGGCTATGACTGGGCACAACAGACAATCGGCTGCTCTGATGCCGCCG
TGTTCCGGCTGTCAGCGCAGGGGCGCCCGGTTCTTTTTGTCAAGACCGACCTGTCCGGTGCCCTGAATGA
ACTGCAAGACGAGGCAGCGCGGCTATCGTGGCTGGCCACGACGGGCGTTCCTTGCGCAGCTGTGCTCGAC
GTTGTCACTGAAGCGGGAAGGGACTGGCTGCTATTGGGCGAAGTGCCGGGGCAGGATCTCCTGTCATCTC
ACCTTGCTCCTGCCGAGAAAGTATCCATCATGGCTGATGCAATGCGGCGGCTGCATACGCTTGATCCGGC
TACCTGCCCATTCGACCACCAAGCGAAACATCGCATCGAGCGAGCACGTACTCGGATGGAAGCCGGTCTT
GTCGATCAGGATGATCTGGACGAAGAGCATCAGGGGCTCGCGCCAGCCGAACTGTTCGCCAGGCTCAAGG
CGAGCATGCCCGACGGCGAGGATCTCGTCGTGACCCATGGCGATGCCTGCTTGCCGAATATCATGGTGGA
AAATGGCCGCTTTTCTGGATTCATCGACTGTGGCCGGCTGGGTGTGGCGGACCGCTATCAGGACATAGCG
TTGGCTACCCGTGATATTGCTGAAGAGCTTGGCGGCGAATGGGCTGACCGCTTCCTCGTGCTTTACGGTA
TCGCCGCTCCCGATTCGCAGCGCATCGCCTTCTATCGCCTTCTTGACGAGTTCTTCTGAGCGGGACTCTG
GGGTTCGAAATGACCGACCAAGCGACGCCCAACCTGCCATCACGAGATTTCGATTCCACCGCCGCCTTCT
ATGAAAGGTTGGGCTTCGGAATCGTTTTCCGGGACGCCGGCTGGATGATCCTCCAGCGCGGGGATCTCAT
GCTGGAGTTCTTCGCCCACCCTAGGGGGAGGCTAACTGAAACACGGAAGGAGACAATACCGGAAGGAACC
CGCGCTATGACGGCAATAAAAAGACAGAATAAAACGCACGGTGTTGGGTCGTTTGTTCATAAACGCGGGG
TTCGGTCCCAGGGCTGGCACTCTGTCGATACCCCACCGAGACCCCATTGGGGCCAATACGCCCGCGTTTC
TTCCTTTTCCCCACCCCACCCCCCAAGTTCGGGTGAAGGCCCAGGGCTCGCAGCCAACGTCGGGGCGGCA
GGCCCTGCCATAGCCTCAGGTTACTCATATATACTTTAGATTGATTTAAAACTTCATTTTTAATTTAAAA
GGATCTAGGTGAAGATCCTTTTTGATAATCTCATGACCAAAATCCCTTAACGTGAGTTTTCGTTCCACTG
AGCGTCAGACCCCGTAGAAAAGATCAAAGGATCTTCTTGAGATCCTTTTTTTCTGCGCGTAATCTGCTGC
TTGCAAACAAAAAAACCACCGCTACCAGCGGTGGTTTGTTTGCCGGATCAAGAGCTACCAACTCTTTTTC
CGAAGGTAACTGGCTTCAGCAGAGCGCAGATACCAAATACTGTTCTTCTAGTGTAGCCGTAGTTAGGCCA
CCACTTCAAGAACTCTGTAGCACCGCCTACATACCTCGCTCTGCTAATCCTGTTACCAGTGGCTGCTGCC
AGTGGCGATAAGTCGTGTCTTACCGGGTTGGACTCAAGACGATAGTTACCGGATAAGGCGCAGCGGTCGG
GCTGAACGGGGGGTTCGTGCACACAGCCCAGCTTGGAGCGAACGACCTACACCGAACTGAGATACCTACA
GCGTGAGCTATGAGAAAGCGCCACGCTTCCCGAAGGGAGAAAGGCGGACAGGTATCCGGTAAGCGGCAGG
GTCGGAACAGGAGAGCGCACGAGGGAGCTTCCAGGGGGAAACGCCTGGTATCTTTATAGTCCTGTCGGGT
TTCGCCACCTCTGACTTGAGCGTCGATTTTTGTGATGCTCGTCAGGGGGGCGGAGCCTATGGAAAAA
Features (pLannotate 1.2.2; 19 found; start..end, strand, type, name):
     46..105     +  rep_origin     RSF ori (fragment): Plasmids containing the RSF 1030 origin of replication can be propagated in E. coli cells that contain additional plasmids with compatible origins.
    173..476     +  enhancer       CMV enhancer: human cytomegalovirus immediate early enhancer
    477..680     +  promoter       CMV promoter: human cytomegalovirus (CMV) immediate early promoter
    703..746     +  misc_feature   MCS (fragment): multiple cloning site
    755..779     +  CDS            3xFLAG (fragment): three tandem FLAG® epitope tags
    786..1412    +  CDS            mVenus (fragment): mVenus is a basic (constitutively fluorescent) yellow fluorescent protein published in 2006, derived from Aequorea victoria. It is reported to be a rapidly-maturing monomer with moderate acid sensitivity.
   1429..2015    +  misc_feature   IRES2: internal ribosome entry site (IRES) of the encephalomyocarditis virus (EMCV)
   2007..2105    +  CDS            Topaz (fragment): Topaz is a basic (constitutively fluorescent) green/yellow fluorescent protein published in 1998, derived from Aequorea victoria.
   2112..2135    +  CDS            FLAG: FLAG® epitope tag, followed by an enterokinase cleavage site
   2154..2237    +  CDS            large T antigen (fragment): large T antigen from SV40 (simian virus 40)
   2260..2381    +  polyA_signal   SV40 poly(A) signal: SV40 polyadenylation signal
   2415..2843    -  rep_origin     f1 ori (sequence partly withheld): f1 bacteriophage origin of replication; arrow indicates direction of (+) strand synthesis
   2870..2974    +  promoter       AmpR promoter: bla
   2976..3333    +  promoter       SV40 promoter: SV40 enhancer and early promoter
   3368..4162    +  CDS            NeoR/KanR: aminoglycoside phosphotransferase from Tn5; aph(3')-II (or nptII); confers resistance to neomycin, kanamycin, and G418 (Geneticin®)
   4183..4335    +  CDS            ble (fragment): BLE_KLEPN - Experimental evidence at protein level: Swiss-Prot protein existence level 1. Binding protein with a strong affinity to the bleomycin family of antibiotics. Binds to CL990; an antimitotic-antibiotic compound. From Klebsiella pneumoniae.
   4394..4441    +  polyA_signal   HSV TK poly(A) signal: herpes simplex virus thymidine kinase polyadenylation signal (Cole and Stacy, 1985)
   4532..4548    -  polyA_signal   bGH poly(A) signal (fragment): bovine growth hormone polyadenylation signal
   4770..5358    +  rep_origin     ori: high-copy-number ColE1/pMB1/pBR322/pUC origin of replication
