[The description below was written by a language model from this plasmid's Addgene catalogue record and pLannotate feature annotations shown in this document.]
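Description:
pRDAX-018 FLAG Venus210[1] IRES Venus210[2] is a mammalian expression plasmid built on the Clontech pEGFP-N1 backbone and deposited as a vector for protein–protein interaction assays based on bimolecular or trimolecular fluorescence complementation (BiFC/TriFC). It is maintained in E. coli as a high-copy plasmid through a ColE1/pUC-type origin and also carries an f1 origin for single-stranded DNA production. Selection relies on the Tn5 NeoR/KanR gene. This gene sits behind tandem bacterial (AmpR-type) and SV40 early promoters and ends in an HSV TK polyadenylation signal, so the same marker gives kanamycin resistance in bacteria and G418 resistance in transfected mammalian cells.

The payload is a single bicistronic transcription unit driven by the CMV immediate-early enhancer and promoter and terminated by the SV40 poly(A) signal. After a remnant of the multiple cloning site, the first cistron begins with a FLAG-type epitope followed by a long N-terminal portion of Venus. The name suggests that the split lies at residue 210. An EMCV IRES then allows cap-independent translation of the second cistron. It consists of a short yellow fluorescent protein fragment (annotated as Topaz, consistent with the small C-terminal Venus piece), a FLAG tag and a short segment matching SV40 large T antigen. That segment may be a nuclear localisation signal, though the record does not say so.

Neither Venus fragment is expected to fluoresce alone. Fluorescence is restored when the two halves are brought together, typically by interacting partners fused to them. The record names no fused partner genes and lists the cloning sites as unknown, so the plasmid appears to serve as a base or control vector. The catalogue lists the insert species as mouse, although Venus derives from Aequorea victoria GFP.
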