Addgene plasmid #130128: pRDAX-018 FLAG Venus210[1] IRES Venus210[2]
Purpose: PPI (BiFC/TriFC) assay vector
Depositing lab: Gary Lewin. Depositing organization: Max-Delbrueck-Centrum fuer Molekulare Medizin (MDC).
Backbone
  Vector backbone: pEGFP-N1 U55762 Clontech
  Vector type: Mammalian Expression
Growth in bacteria
  Bacterial resistance: Kanamycin, 50 μg/mL
  Growth temperature: 37°C
  Growth strain: DH5alpha
  Copy number: High Copy
Gene/Insert
  Gene/Insert name: Venus
  Species: M. musculus (mouse)
  Cloning method: Restriction Enzyme; 5′ cloning site unknown (unknown if destroyed); 3′ cloning site unknown (unknown if destroyed)
Terms and licenses: Academic/Nonprofit Terms; Industry Terms: Not Available to Industry
How to cite: pRDAX-018 FLAG Venus210[1] IRES Venus210[2] was a gift from Gary Lewin (Addgene plasmid # 130128 ; http://n2t.net/addgene:130128 ; RRID:Addgene_130128)
